Addgene plasmid #69877: pN1 VAMP2 R125TAG
Purpose: express in mammalian cells for unnatural amino acid incorporation into VAMP2
Depositing lab: Silvio Rizzoli. Depositing organization: Universitaetsmedizin Goettingen. Publication: Super-resolution Microscopy of Clickable Amino Acids Reveals the Effects of Fluorescent Protein Tagging on Protein Assemblies. Vreja IC, Nikic I, Gottfert F, Bates M, Krohnert K, Outeiro TF, Hell SW, Lemke EA, Rizzoli SO. ACS Nano. 2015 Nov 24;9(11):11034-41. doi: 10.1021/acsnano.5b04434. Epub 2015 Oct 28. PubMed 26498474.
Backbone
  Vector backbone: pEGFP-N1
  Backbone manufacturer: Clontech
  Total vector size (bp): 4328
  Vector type: Mammalian Expression, Synthetic Biology
  Selectable markers: Neomycin (select with G418)
Growth in bacteria
  Bacterial resistance: Kanamycin, 50 μg/mL
  Growth temperature: 37°C
  Growth strain: DH5alpha
  Copy number: High Copy
Gene/Insert
  Gene/Insert name: VAMP2 (alt name: synaptobrevin 2)
  Species: R. norvegicus (rat)
  Insert size (bp): 378
  Mutation: Amber and Ochre stop codons in the former linker between VAMP2 and GFP (R125TAG and A126TAA)
  Entrez Gene: Vamp2 (a.k.a. RATVAMPB, RATVAMPIR, SYB, Syb2)
Terms and licenses: Academic/Nonprofit Terms; Industry Terms: Not Available to Industry
How to cite: pN1 VAMP2 R125TAG was a gift from Silvio Rizzoli (Addgene plasmid # 69877 ; http://n2t.net/addgene:69877 ; RRID:Addgene_69877)
