[The description below was written by a language model from this plasmid's Addgene catalogue record.]
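Description:
pN1 VAMP2 R125TAG is a mammalian expression plasmid built on the Clontech pEGFP-N1 backbone, with a recorded total size of 4328 bp. It is a high-copy plasmid propagated in E. coli under kanamycin selection. The same backbone provides neomycin resistance, so transfected mammalian cells can be selected with G418. No feature table accompanies the record and the promoter is not stated. pEGFP-N1 vectors normally drive their insert from the CMV immediate-early promoter, but this cannot be confirmed from the fields given.

The insert is rat VAMP2 (synaptobrevin 2), a 378 bp coding region for the synaptic vesicle SNARE protein. In what used to be the linker between VAMP2 and GFP, two consecutive codons have been changed: R125 to an amber stop (TAG) and A126 to an ochre stop (TAA). The amber codon is the site for genetic code expansion. When the plasmid is co-expressed with an orthogonal suppressor tRNA/aminoacyl-tRNA synthetase pair and the matching unnatural amino acid is supplied, TAG is read through and that residue is placed just after the VAMP2 sequence. The ochre codon that follows then ends translation, so the product is VAMP2 with a single clickable residue at its C-terminal end and no GFP fusion. The recorded size suggests the GFP sequence may be largely absent, though the record does not say so. The suppressor components are not carried on this plasmid.

According to the record, the construct is used to incorporate an unnatural amino acid into VAMP2 in mammalian cells. In the associated study, clickable amino acids were labelled for super-resolution microscopy to assess how fluorescent protein tagging affects protein assemblies.
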