>Addgene plasmid #69877 | pN1 VAMP2 R125TAG | depositor partial sequence | sequence record 124042 | VAMP2 CDS including the Amber stop codon; the primer targets a region in the CMV promoter (CGGTGGGAGGTCTATATAAGC)
NNCNTNNTNTGACGTCAGATCCGCTAGCGCTACCGGACTCAGATCTATGTCGGCTACCGCTGCCACCGTC
CCGCCTGCCGCCCCGGCCGGCGAGGGTGGCCCCCCTGCACCTCCTCCAAATCTTACTAGTAACAGGAGAC
TGCAGCAGACCCAGGCCCAGGTGGATGAGGTGGTGGACATCATGAGGGTGAATGTGGACAAGGTCCTGGA
GCGGGACCAGAAGTTGTCGGAGCTGGATGACCGTGCAGATGCCCTCCAGGCAGGGGCCTCCCAGTTTGAA
ACAAGTGCAGCCAAGCTCAAGCGCAAATACTGGTGGAAAAACCTCAAGATGATGATCATCTTGGGAGTGA
TCTGCGCCATCATCCTCATCATCATCATCGTTTACTTCAGCACTCGAATTCTGCAGTCGACGGTACCGTA
GTAAGCCCGGCCGCGACTCTAGATCATAATCAGCCATACCACATTTGTAGAGGTTTTACTTGCTTTAAAA
AACCTCCCACACCTCCCCCTGAACCTGAAACATAAAATGAATGCAATTGTTGTTGTTAACTTGTTTATTG
CAGCTTATAATGGTTACAAATAAAGCAATAGCATCACAAATTTCACAAATAAAGCATTTTTTTCACTGCA
TTCTAGTTGTGGTTTGTCCAAACTCATCAATGTATCTTAAGGCGTAAATTGTAAGCGTTAATATTTTGTT
AAAATTCGCGTTAAATTTTTGTTAAATCAGCTCATTTTTTAACCAATAGGCCGAAATCGGCAAAATCCCT
TATAAATCAAAAGAATAGACCGAGATAGGGT
[37 nt withheld, positions 802-838]
AAAGAACGTGGACTCCAACGTCAAAGGGCGAAAAACCGTCTATCAGGCGATGGCCCACTACGTGAACCAT
CACCCT
[81 nt withheld, positions 915-995]
AAAGCCNCGANGTGNGAGAAGANGGAGAAGCGAAAGGAGCGGGCGCTAGGCGCTGCAGTGTAGCGNCACG
CTGCNNTAACACCACNNCGCGNGCTANGCGNCGCTACNGNNGTCAGTGCACTTTNNGANNNNNCGAANNC
NTNNNTTTNNNNTCNTCGANNNNNNNNNNNNNNNNNNN
