>Addgene plasmid #69877 | pN1 VAMP2 R125TAG | addgene partial sequence | sequence record 134347 | SV40pA-R 5'-GAAATTTGTGATGCTATTGC-3'
ACAACAATTGCATTCATTTTATGTTTCAGGTTCAGGGGGAGGTGTGGGAGGTTTTTTAAAGCAAGTAAAA
CCTCTACAAATGTGGTATGGCTGATTATGATCTAGAGTCGCGGCCGGGCTTACTACGGTACCGTCGACTG
CAGAATTCGAGTGCTGAAGTAAACGATGATGATGATGAGGATGATGGCGCAGATCACTCCCAAGATGATC
ATCATCTTGAGGTTTTTCCACCAGTATTTGCGCTTGAGCTTGGCTGCACTTGTTTCAAACTGGGAGGCCC
CTGCCTGGAGGGCATCTGCACGGTCATCCAGCTCCGACAACTTCTGGTCCCGCTCCAGGACCTTGTCCAC
ATTCACCCTCATGATGTCCACCACCTCATCCACCTGGGCCTGGGTCTGCTGCAGTCTCCTGTTACTAGTA
AGATTTGGAGGAGGTGCAGGGGGGCCACCCTCGCCGGCCGGGGCGGCAGGCGGGACGGTGGCAGCGGTAG
CCGACATAGATCTGAGTCCGGTAGCGCTAGCGGATCTGACGGTTCACTAAACCAGCTCTGCTTATATAGA
CCTCCCACCGTACACGCCTACCGCCCATTTGCGTCAATGGGGCGGAGTTGTTACGACATTTTGGAAAGTC
CCGTTGATTTTGGTGCCAAAACAAACTCCCATTGACGTCAATGGGGTGGAGACTTGGAAATCCCCGTGAG
TCAAACCGCTATCCACGCCCATTGATGTACTGCCAAAACCGCATCACCATGGTAATAGCGATGACTAATA
CGTAGATGTACTGCCAAGTAGGAAAGTCCCATAAGGTCATGTACTGGGCATAATGCCAGGCGGGCCATTT
ACCGTCATTGACGTCAATAGG
