>Addgene plasmid #69877 | pN1 VAMP2 R125TAG | addgene partial sequence | sequence record 134952 | CMV-F 5'-CGCAAATGGGCGGTAGGCGTG-3'
ACCGTCAGATCCGCTAGCGCTACCGGACTCAGATCTATGTCGGCTACCGCTGCCACCGTCCCGCCTGCCG
CCCCGGCCGGCGAGGGTGGCCCCCCTGCACCTCCTCCAAATCTTACTAGTAACAGGAGACTGCAGCAGAC
CCAGGCCCAGGTGGATGAGGTGGTGGACATCATGAGGGTGAATGTGGACAAGGTCCTGGAGCGGGACCAG
AAGTTGTCGGAGCTGGATGACCGTGCAGATGCCCTCCAGGCAGGGGCCTCCCAGTTTGAAACAAGTGCAG
CCAAGCTCAAGCGCAAATACTGGTGGAAAAACCTCAAGATGATGATCATCTTGGGAGTGATCTGCGCCAT
CATCCTCATCATCATCATCGTTTACTTCAGCACTCGAATTCTGCAGTCGACGGTACCGTAGTAAGCCCGG
CCGCGACTCTAGATCATAATCAGCCATACCACATTTGTAGAGGTTTTACTTGCTTTAAAAAACCTCCCAC
ACCTCCCCCTGAACCTGAAACATAAAATGAATGCAATTGTTGTTGTTAACTTGTTTATTGCAGCTTATAA
TGGTTACAAATAAAGCAATAGCATCACAAATTTCACAAATAAAGCATTTTTTTCACTGCATTCTAGTTGT
GGTTTGTCCAAACTCATCAATGTATCTTAAGGCGTAAATTGTAAGCGTTAATATTTTGTTAAAATTCGCG
TTAAATTTTTGTTAAATCAGCTCATTTTTTAACCAATAGGCCGAAATCGGCAAAATCCCTTATAAATCAA
AAGAATAGACCGAGATAGGGT
[37 nt withheld, positions 792-828]
AAAGAACGTGGACTCCAACGTCAA
